>Addgene plasmid #187277 | PLL5.0-Anillin ShRNA-Cherry-Anillin deltaAnillin homology domain | addgene full sequence | sequence record 433886 | Addgene NGS Result
ATAACTTCGTATAGCATACATTATACGAAGTTATACATGTTTAAGGGTTCCGGTTCCACTAGGTACAATT
CGATATCAAGCTTATCGATAATCAACCTCTGGATTACAAAATTTGTGAAAGATTGACTGGTATTCTTAAC
TATGTTGCTCCTTTTACGCTATGTGGATACGCTGCTTTAATGCCTTTGTATCATGCTATTGCTTCCCGTA
TGGCTTTCATTTTCTCCTCCTTGTATAAATCCTGGTTGCTGTCTCTTTATGAGGAGTTGTGGCCCGTTGT
CAGGCAACGTGGCGTGGTGTGCACTGTGTTTGCTGACGCAACCCCCACTGGTTGGGGCATTGCCACCACC
TGTCAGCTCCTTTCCGGGACTTTCGCTTTCCCCCTCCCTATTGCCACGGCGGAACTCATCGCCGCCTGCC
TTGCCCGCTGCTGGACAGGGGCTCGGCTGTTGGGCACTGACAATTCCGTGGTGTTGTCGGGGAAATCATC
GTCCTTTCCTTGGCTGCTCGCCTGTGTTGCCACCTGGATTCTGCGCGGGACGTCCTTCTGCTACGTCCCT
TCGGCCCTCAATCCAGCGGACCTTCCTTCCCGGCCTGCTGCCGGCTCTGCGGCCTCTTCCGCGTCTTCGC
CTTCGCCCTCAGACGAGTCGGATCTCCCTTTGGGCCGCCTCCCCGCATCGATACCGTCGACCTCGATCGA
GACCTAGAAAAACATGGAGCAATCACAAGTAGCAATACAGCAGCTACCAATGCTGATTGTGCCTGGCTAG
AAGCACAAGAGGAGGAGGAGGTGGGTTTTCCAGTCACACCTCAGGTACCTTTAAGACCAATGACTTACAA
GGCAGCTGTAGATCTTAGCCACTTTTTAAAAGAAAAGGGGGGACTGGAAGGGCTAATTCACTCCCAACGA
AGACAAGATATCCTTGATCTGTGGATCTACCACACACAAGGCTACTTCCCTGATTGGCAGAACTACACAC
CAGGGCCAGGGATCAGATATCCACTGACCTTTGGATGGTGCTACAAGCTAGTACCAGTTGAGCAAGAGAA
GGTAGAAGAAGCCAATGAAGGAGAGAACACCCGCTTGTTACACCCTGTGAGCCTGCATGGGATGGATGAC
CCGGAGAGAGAAGTATTAGAGTGGAGGTTTGACAGCCGCCTAGCATTTCATCACATGGCCCGAGAGCTGC
ATCCGGACTGTACTGGGTCTCTCTGGTTAGACCAGATCTGAGCCTGGGAGCTCTCTGGCTAACTAGGGAA
CCCACTGCTTAAGCCTCAATAAAGCTTGCCTTGAGTGCTTCAAGTAGTGTGTGCCCGTCTGTTGTGTGAC
TCTGGTAACTAGAGATCCCTCAGACCCTTTTAGTCAGTGTGGAAAATCTCTAGCAGCATGTGAGCAAAAG
GCCAGCAAAAGGCCAGGAACCGTAAAAAGGCCGCGTTGCTGGCGTTTTTCCATAGGCTCCGCCCCCCTGA
CGAGCATCACAAAAATCGACGCTCAAGTCAGAGGTGGCGAAACCCGACAGGACTATAAAGATACCAGGCG
TTTCCCCCTGGAAGCTCCCTCGTGCGCTCTCCTGTTCCGACCCTGCCGCTTACCGGATACCTGTCCGCCT
TTCTCCCTTCGGGAAGCGTGGCGCTTTCTCATAGCTCACGCTGTAGGTATCTCAGTTCGGTGTAGGTCGT
TCGCTCCAAGCTGGGCTGTGTGCTCGAACCCCCCGTTCAGCCCGACCGCTGCGCCTTATCCGGTAACTAT
CGTCTTGAGTCCAACCCGGTAAGACACGACTTATCGCCACTGGCAGCAGCCACTGGTAACAGGATTAGCA
GAGCGAGGTATGTAGGCGGTGCTACAGAGTTCTTGAAGTGGTGGCCTAACTACGGCTACACTAGAAGAAC
AGTATTTGGTATCTGCGCTCTGCTGAAGCCAGTTACCTTCGGAAAAAGAGTTGGTAGCTCTTGATCCGGC
AAACAAACCACCGCTGGTAGCGGTGGTTTTTTTGTTTGCAAGCAGCAGATTACGCGCAGAAAAAAAGGAT
CTCAAGAAGATCCTTTGATCTTTTCTACGGGGTCTGACGCTCAGTGGAACGAAAACTCACGTTAAGGGAT
TTTGGTCATGAGATTATCAAAAAGGATCTTCACCTAGATCCTTTTAAATTAAAAATGAAGTTTTAAATCA
ATCTAAAGTATATATGAGTAAACTTGGTCTGACAGTTACCAATGCTTAATCAGTGAGGCACCTATCTCAG
CGATCTGTCTATTTCGTTCATCCATAGTTGCCTGACTCCCCGTCGTGTAGATAACTACGATACGGGAGGG
CTTACCATCTGGCCCCAGTGCTGCAATGATACCGCGAGACCCACGCTCACCGGCTCCAGATTTATCAGCA
ATAAACCAGCCAGCCGGAAGGGCCGAGCGCAGAAGTGGTCCTGCAACTTTATCCGCCTCCATCCAGTCTA
TTAATTGTTGCCGGGAAGCTAGAGTAAGTAGTTCGCCAGTTAATAGTTTGCGCAACGTTGTTGCCATTGC
TACAGGCATCGTGGTGTCACGCTCGTCGTTTGGTATGGCTTCATTCAGCTCCGGTTCCCAACGATCAAGG
CGAGTTACATGATCCCCCATGTTGTGCAAAAAAGCGGTTAGCTCCTTCGGTCCTCCGATCGTTGTCAGAA
GTAAGTTGGCCGCAGTGTTATCACTCATGGTTATGGCAGCACTGCATAATTCTCTTACTGTCATGCCATC
CGTAAGATGCTTTTCTGTGACTGGTGAGTACTCAACCAAGTCATTCTGAGAATAGTGTATGCGGCGACCG
AGTTGCTCTTGCCCGGCGTCAATACGGGATAATACCGCGCCACATAGCAGAACTTTAAAAGTGCTCATCA
TTGGAAAACGTTCTTCGGGGCGAAAACTCTCAAGGATCTTACCGCTGTTGAGATCCAGTTCGATGTAACC
CACTCGTGCACCCAACTGATCTTCAGCATCTTTTACTTTCACCAGCGTTTCTGGGTGAGCAAAAACAGGA
AGGCAAAATGCCGCAAAAAAGGGAATAAGGGCGACACGGAAATGTTGAATACTCATACTCTTCCTTTTTC
AATATTATTGAAGCATTTATCAGGGTTATTGTCTCATGAGCGGATACATATTTGAATGTATTTAGAAAAA
TAAACAAATAGGGGTTCCGCGCACATTTCCCCGAAAAGTGCCACCTGACGTCGACGGATCGGGAGATCTC
CCGATCCCCTATGGTGCACTCTCAGTACAATCTGCTCTGATGCCGCATAGTTAAGCCAGTATCTGCTCCC
TGCTTGTGTGTTGGAGGTCGCTGAGTAGTGCGCGAGCAAAATTTAAGCTACAACAAGGCAAGGCTTGACC
GACAATTGCATGAAGAATCTGCTTAGGGTTAGGCGTTTTGCGCTGCTTCGCGATGTACGGGCCAGATATA
CGCGTTGACATTGATTATTGACTAGTTATTAATAGTAATCAATTACGGGGTCATTAGTTCATAGCCCATA
TATGGAGTTCCGCGTTACATAACTTACGGTAAATGGCCCGCCTGGCTGACCGCCCAACGACCCCCGCCCA
TTGACGTCAATAATGACGTATGTTCCCATAGTAACGCCAATAGGGACTTTCCATTGACGTCAATGGGTGG
AGTATTTACGGTAAACTGCCCACTTGGCAGTACATCAAGTGTATCATATGCCAAGTACGCCCCCTATTGA
CGTCAATGACGGTAAATGGCCCGCCTGGCATTATGCCCAGTACATGACCTTATGGGACTTTCCTACTTGG
CAGTACATCTACGTATTAGTCATCGCTATTACCATGGTGATGCGGTTTTGGCAGTACATCAATGGGCGTG
GATAGCGGTTTGACTCACGGGGATTTCCAAGTCTCCACCCCATTGACGTCAATGGGAGTTTGTTTTGGCA
CCAAAATCAACGGGACTTTCCAAAATGTCGTAACAACTCCGCCCCATTGACGCAAATGGGCGGTAGGCGT
GTACGGTGGGAGGTCTATATAAGCAGCGCGTTTTGCCTGTACTGGGTCTCTCTGGTTAGACCAGATCTGA
GCCTGGGAGCTCTCTGGCTAACTAGGGAACCCACTGCTTAAGCCTCAATAAAGCTTGCCTTGAGTGCTTC
AAGTAGTGTGTGCCCGTCTGTTGTGTGACTCTGGTAACTAGAGATCCCTCAGACCCTTTTAGTCAGTGTG
GAAAATCTCTAGCAGTGGCGCCCGAACAGGGACTTGAAAGCGAAAGGGAAACCAGAGGAGCTCTCTCGAC
GCAGGACTCGGCTTGCTGAAGCGCGCACGGCAAGAGGCGAGGGGCGGCGACTGGTGAGTACGCCAAAAAT
TTTGACTAGCGGAGGCTAGAAGGAGAGAGATGGGTGCGAGAGCGTCAGTATTAAGCGGGGGAGAATTAGA
TCGCGATGGGAAAAAATTCGGTTAAGGCCAGGGGGAAAGAAAAAATATAAATTAAAACATATAGTATGGG
CAAGCAGGGAGCTAGAACGATTCGCAGTTAATCCTGGCCTGTTAGAAACATCAGAAGGCTGTAGACAAAT
ACTGGGACAGCTACAACCATCCCTTCAGACAGGATCAGAAGAACTTAGATCATTATATAATACAGTAGCA
ACCCTCTATTGTGTGCATCAAAGGATAGAGATAAAAGACACCAAGGAAGCTTTAGACAAGATAGAGGAAG
AGCAAAACAAAAGTAAGACCACCGCACAGCAAGCGGCCGGCCGCTGATCTTCAGACCTGGAGGAGGAGAT
ATGAGGGACAATTGGAGAAGTGAATTATATAAATATAAAGTAGTAAAAATTGAACCATTAGGAGTAGCAC
CCACCAAGGCAAAGAGAAGAGTGGTGCAGAGAGAAAAAAGAGCAGTGGGAATAGGAGCTTTGTTCCTTGG
GTTCTTGGGAGCAGCAGGAAGCACTATGGGCGCAGCGTCAATGACGCTGACGGTACAGGCCAGACAATTA
TTGTCTGGTATAGTGCAGCAGCAGAACAATTTGCTGAGGGCTATTGAGGCGCAACAGCATCTGTTGCAAC
TCACAGTCTGGGGCATCAAGCAGCTCCAGGCAAGAATCCTGGCTGTGGAAAGATACCTAAAGGATCAACA
GCTCCTGGGGATTTGGGGTTGCTCTGGAAAACTCATTTGCACCACTGCTGTGCCTTGGAATGCTAGTTGG
AGTAATAAATCTCTGGAACAGATTTGGAATCACACGACCTGGATGGAGTGGGACAGAGAAATTAACAATT
ACACAAGCTTAATACACTCCTTAATTGAAGAATCGCAAAACCAGCAAGAAAAGAATGAACAAGAATTATT
GGAATTAGATAAATGGGCAAGTTTGTGGAATTGGTTTAACATAACAAATTGGCTGTGGTATATAAAATTA
TTCATAATGATAGTAGGAGGCTTGGTAGGTTTAAGAATAGTTTTTGCTGTACTTTCTATAGTGAATAGAG
TTAGGCAGGGATATTCACCATTATCGTTTCAGACCCACCTCCCAACCCCGAGGGGACCCGACAGGCCCGA
AGGAATAGAAGAAGAAGGTGGAGAGAGAGACAGAGACAGATCCATTCGATTAGTGAACGGATCGGCACTG
CGTGCGCCAATTCTGCAGACAAATGGCAGTATTCATCCACAATTTTAAAAGAAAAGGGGGGATTGGGGGG
TACAGTGCAGGGGAAAGAATAGTAGACATAATAGCAACAGACATACAAACTAAAGAATTACAAAAACAAA
TTACAAAAATTCAAAATTTTCGGGTTTATTACAGGGACAGCAGAGATCCAGTTTGGTTAGTACCGCGCTC
TAGAGATCCGACGCGCCATCTCTAGGCCCGCGCCGGCCCCCTCGCACAGACTTGTGGGAGAAGCTCGGCT
ACTCCCCTGCCCCGGTTAATTTGCATATAATATTTCCTAGTAACTATAGAGGCTTAATGTGCGATAAAAG
ACAGATAATCTGTTCTTTTTAATACTAGCTACATTTTACATGATAGGCTTGGATTTCTATAAGAGATACA
AATACTAAATTATTATTTTAAAAAACAGCACAAAAGGAAACTCACCCTAACTGTAAAGTAATTGTGTGTT
TTGAGACTATAAATATCCCTTGGAGAAAAGCCTTGTTTCGGCGATGCCTCTTTGAATAAATTCAAGAGAT
TTATTCAAAGAGGCATCGCCATTTTTTCTCGAGGTCGACGGTATCGATAAGCTCGCTTCACGAGATTCCA
GCAGGTCGAGGGACCTAATAACTTCGTATAGCATACATTATACGAAGTTATATTAAGGGTTCCAAGCTTA
AGCGGCCGCATAGTAATCAATTACGGGGTCATTAGTTCATAGCCCATATATGGAGTTCCGCGTTACATAA
CTTACGGTAAATGGCCCGCCTGGCTGACCGCCCAACGACCCCCGCCCATTGACGTCAATAATGACGTATG
TTCCCATAGTAACGCCAATAGGGACTTTCCATTGACGTCAATGGGTGGAGTATTTACGGTAAACTGCCCA
CTTGGCAGTACATCAAGTGTATCATATGCCAAGTACGCCCCCTATTGACGTCAATGACGGTAAATGGCCC
GCCTGGCATTATGCCCAGTACATGACCTTATGGGACTTTCCTACTTGGCAGTACATCTACGTATTAGTCA
TCGCTATTACCATGGTGATGCGGTTTTGGCAGTACATCAATGGGCGTGGATAGCGGTTTGACTCACGGGG
ATTTCCAAGTCTCCACCCCATTGACGTCAATGGGAGTTTGTTTTGGCACCAAAATCAACGGGACTTTCCA
AAATGTCGTAACAACTCCGCCCCATTGACGCAAATGGGCGGTAGGCGTGTACGGTGGGAGGTCTATATAA
GCAGAGCTGGTTTAGTGAACCGTCAGATCCGCTAGCGCCACCATGGTGAGCAAGGGCGAGGAGGATAACA
TGGCCATCATCAAGGAGTTCATGCGCTTCAAGGTGCACATGGAGGGCTCCGTGAACGGCCACGAGTTCGA
GATCGAGGGCGAGGGCGAGGGCCGCCCCTACGAGGGCACCCAGACCGCCAAGCTGAAGGTGACCAAGGGT
GGCCCCCTGCCCTTCGCCTGGGACATCCTGTCCCCTCAGTTCATGTACGGCTCCAAGGCCTACGTGAAGC
ACCCCGCCGACATCCCCGACTACTTGAAGCTGTCCTTCCCCGAGGGCTTCAAGTGGGAGCGCGTGATGAA
CTTCGAGGACGGCGGCGTGGTGACCGTGACCCAGGACTCCTCCCTGCAGGACGGCGAGTTCATCTACAAG
GTGAAGCTGCGCGGCACCAACTTCCCCTCCGACGGCCCCGTAATGCAGAAGAAGACCATGGGCTGGGAGG
CCTCCTCCGAGCGGATGTACCCCGAGGACGGCGCCCTGAAGGGCGAGATCAAGCAGAGGCTGAAGCTGAA
GGACGGCGGCCACTACGACGCTGAGGTCAAGACCACCTACAAGGCCAAGAAGCCCGTGCAGCTGCCCGGC
GCCTACAACGTCAACATCAAGTTGGACATCACCTCCCACAACGAGGACTACACCATCGTGGAACAGTACG
AACGCGCCGAGGGCCGCCACTCCACCGGCGGCATGGACGAGCTGTACAAGCCGCGGATGGATCCGTTTAC
GGAGAAACTGCTGGAGCGAACCCGTGCCAGGCGAGAGAATCTTCAGAGAAAAATGGCTGAGAGGCCCACA
GCAGCTCCAAGGTCTATGACTCATGCTAAGCGAGCTAGACAGCCACTTTCAGAAGCAAGTAACCAGCAGC
CCCTCTCTGGTGGTGAAGAGAAATCTTGTACAAAACCATCGCCATCAAAAAAACGCTGTTCTGACAACAC
TGAAGTAGAAGTTTCTAACTTGGAAAATAAACAACCAGTTGAGTCGACATCTGCAAAATCTTGTTCTCCA
AGTCCTGTGTCTCCTCAGGTGCAGCCACAAGCAGCAGATACCATCAGTGATTCTGTTGCTGTCCCGGCAT
CACTGCTGGGCATGAGGAGAGGGCTGAACTCAAGATTGGAAGCAACTGCAGCCTCCTCAGTTAAAACACG
TATGCAAAAACTTGCAGAGCAACGGCGCCGTTGGGATAATGATGATATGACAGATGACATTCCTGAAAGC
TCACTCTTCTCACCAATGCCATCAGAGGAAAAGGCTGCTTCCCCTCCCAGACCTCTGCTTTCAAATGCCT
CGGCAACTCCAGTTGGCAGAAGGGGCCGTCTGGCCAATCTTGCTGCAACTATTTGCTCCTGGGAAGATGA
TGTAAATCACTCATTTGCAAAACAAAACAGTGTACAAGAACAGCCTGGTACCGCTTGTTTATCCAAATTT
TCCTCTGCAAGTGGAGCATCTGCTAGGATCAATAGCAGCAGTGTTAAGCAGGAAGCTACATTCTGTTCCC
AAAGGGATGGCGACGCAAGCTTAAACAAGGCCCTATCCTCAAGTGCTGCTGATGCGTCTTTGGTTAATGC
CTCAATTTCCAGCTCTGTGAAAGCTACTTCTCCAGTGAAATCTACTACATCTATCACTGATGCTAAAAGT
TGTGAGGGACAAAATCCTGAGCTACTTCCAAAAACTCCTATTAGTCCTCTGAAAACGGGGGTATCGAAAC
CAATTGTGAAGTCAACTTTATCCCAGACAGTTCCATCCAAGGGAGAATTAAGTAGAGAAATTTGTCTGCA
ATCTCAATCTAAAGACAAATCTACGACACCAGGAGGAACAGGAATTAAGCCTTTCCTGGAACGCTTTGGA
GAGCGTTGTCAAGAACATAGCAAAGAAAGTCCAGCTCGTAGCACACCCCACAGAACCCCCATTATTACTC
CAAATACAAAGGCCATCCAAGAAAAATTATTCAAGCAAGACACATCTTCATCTACTACCCATTTAGCACA
ACAGCTCAAGCAGGAACGTCAAAAAGAACTAGCATGTCTTCGTGGCCGATTTGACAAGGGCAATATATGG
AGTGCAGAAAAAGGCGGAAACTCAAAAAGCAAACAACTAGAAACCAAACAGGAAACTCACTGTCAGAGCA
CTCCCCTCAAAAAACACCAAGGTGTTTCAAAAACTCAGTCACTTCCAGTAACAGAAAAGGTGACCGAAAA
CCAGATACCAGCCAAAAATTCTAGTACAGAACCTAAAGAAGTGATACGTGAAATTGAGATGAGTGTGGAT
GATGATGATATCAATAGTTCGAAAGTAATTAATGACCTCTTCAGTGATGTCCTAGAGGAAGGTGAACTAG
ATATGGAGAAGAGCCAAGAGGAGATGGATCAAGCATTAGCAGAAAGCAGCGAAGAACAGGAAGATGCACT
GAATATCTCCTCAATGTCTTTACTTGCACCATTGGCACAAACAGTTGGTGTGGTAAGTCCAGAGAGTTTA
GTGTCCACACCTAGACTGGAATTGAAAGACACCAGCAGAAGTGATGAAAGTCCAAAACCAAATTCCAGTG
TTGAAGAAAGAGGTTTTCTAACCATATTTGAAGATGTTAGTGGTTTTGGTGCCTGGCATCGAAGATGGTG
TGTTCTTTCTGGAAACTGTATATCTTATTGGACTTATCCAGATGATGAGAAACGCAAGAATCCCATAGGA
AGGATAAATCTGGCTAATTGTACCAGTCGTCAGATAGAACCAGCCAACAGAGAATTTTGTGCAAGACGCA
ACACTTTTGAATTAATTACTGTCCGACCACAAAGAGAAGATGACCGAGAGACTCTTGTCAGCCAATGCAG
GGACACACTCTGTGTTACCAAGAACTGGCTGTCTGCAGATACTAAAGAAGAGCGGGATCTCTGGATGCAA
AAACTCAATCAAGTTCTTGTTGATATTCGCCTCTGGCAACCTGATGCTTGCTACAAACCTATTGGAAAGC
CTTAACCTGCAGGCAATTCGTCGAGGGACCTA
Features (pLannotate 1.2.2; 25 found; start..end, strand, type, name):
      1..34      +  protein_bind   loxP: Cre-mediated recombination occurs in the 8-bp core sequence (GCATACAT). Cre recombinase
     67..90      +  misc_feature   MCS (fragment): pBluescript multiple cloning site
     90..676     +  misc_feature   WPRE: woodchuck hepatitis virus posttranscriptional regulatory element
    677..696     +  misc_feature   MCS (fragment): pBluescript multiple cloning site
    698..1198    +  CDS            nef (fragment): NEF_HV1LA - Experimental evidence at protein level: Swiss-Prot protein existence level 1. Extracellular Nef protein targets CD4(+) T-lymphocytes for apoptosis by interacting with CXCR4 surface receptors. From Human immunodeficiency virus type 1 group M subtype B (isolate Lai) (HIV-1).
   1205..1385    +  LTR            5' LTR (truncated): truncated 5' long terminal repeat (LTR) from HIV-1
   1447..2035    -  rep_origin     ori: high-copy-number ColE1/pMB1/pBR322/pUC origin of replication
   2206..3066    -  CDS            AmpR: β-lactamase; bla; confers resistance to ampicillin, carbenicillin, and related antibiotics
   3067..3171    -  promoter       AmpR promoter: bla
   3230..3282    -  misc_feature   bom (fragment): basis of mobility region from pBR322
   3437..3816    +  enhancer       CMV enhancer: human cytomegalovirus immediate early enhancer
   3817..4016    +  promoter       CMV promoter: human cytomegalovirus (CMV) immediate early promoter
   4034..4214    +  LTR            5' LTR (truncated): truncated 5' long terminal repeat (LTR) from HIV-1
   4261..4386    +  misc_feature   HIV-1 Ψ: packaging signal of human immunodeficiency virus type 1
   4370..4708    +  CDS            HIV-1 gag (fragment): gag protein from human immunodeficiency virus 1; gag
   4883..5116    +  misc_feature   RRE: The Rev response element (RRE) of HIV-1 allows for Rev-dependent mRNA export from the nucleus to the cytoplasm.
   5493..5593    +  CDS            Rev (fragment): human immunodeficiency virus 1 (HIV-1) Rev protein; rev; enhances nuclear export of unspliced and incompletely spliced viral mRNAs
   5643..5760    +  misc_feature   cPPT/CTS: central polypurine tract and central termination sequence of HIV-1
   5815..6127    +  promoter       U6 promoter: RNA polymerase III promoter for mouse U6 snRNA (Das et al., 1988)
   6188..6213    -  misc_feature   MCS (fragment): pBluescript multiple cloning site
   6248..6281    +  protein_bind   loxP: Cre-mediated recombination occurs in the 8-bp core sequence (GCATACAT). Cre recombinase
   6361..6664    +  enhancer       CMV enhancer: human cytomegalovirus immediate early enhancer
   6665..6868    +  promoter       CMV promoter: human cytomegalovirus (CMV) immediate early promoter
   6903..7610    +  CDS            mCherry: mCherry is a basic (constitutively fluorescent) red fluorescent protein published in 2004, derived from Discosoma sp.. It is reported to be a very rapidly-maturing monomer with low acid sensitivity.
   7617..9872    +  CDS            ANLN (fragment): ANLN_HUMAN - Experimental evidence at protein level: Swiss-Prot protein existence level 1. Required for cytokinesis (PubMed:16040610). Essential for the structural integrity of the cleavage furrow and for completion of cleavage furrow ingression. Plays a role in bleb assembly during metaphase and anaphase of mitosis (PubMed:23870127). May play a significant role in podocyte cell migration (PubMed:24676636). From Homo sapiens (Human).
