[The description below was written by a language model from this plasmid's Addgene catalogue record and pLannotate feature annotations shown in this document.]
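Description:
PLL5.0-Anillin ShRNA-Cherry-Anillin deltaAnillin homology domain is a lentiviral knockdown-and-rescue vector built on the pLL5.0 backbone, a LentiLox-type transfer plasmid. It is propagated in E. coli through a high-copy ColE1/pUC origin with ampicillin selection (AmpR). The viral portion begins with a CMV enhancer/promoter placed upstream of a truncated HIV-1 5' LTR, which drives genomic RNA production in packaging cells. This is followed by the Ψ packaging signal with a gag fragment, the RRE for Rev-dependent export, and the cPPT/CTS. A WPRE sits downstream of the payload to enhance transcript expression, and a second truncated LTR closes the provirus.

The payload combines two expression units. A mouse U6 RNA polymerase III promoter drives an shRNA directed against human anillin (ANLN) to deplete the endogenous protein. An internal CMV enhancer/promoter drives an N-terminal mCherry fusion to human anillin lacking the anillin homology domain, annotated as an ANLN fragment of about 2.3 kb. Two loxP sites flank the CMV–mCherry–anillin cassette, so in principle Cre could excise it, although the record does not describe such a use. The depositor notes that the anillin used is a shorter isoform lacking residues 508–544, with residues numbered according to the canonical full-length isoform. A depositor comment also mentions rescue with an A740D,E758K anillin, which does not match the deletion named in the title and mutation field, and the feature table cannot resolve this. The record does not state how the rescue transcript escapes the shRNA. The construct is intended for replacing endogenous anillin with a fluorescent domain-deletion mutant in transduced cells, and the associated work concerns anillin's role in RhoA regulation and cell contractility.
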