Addgene plasmid #187277: PLL5.0-Anillin ShRNA-Cherry-Anillin deltaAnillin homology domain
Purpose: Lentiviral expression of shRNA targeting Anillin + reconstitution of Anillin delta Anillin homology domain
Depositing lab: Alpha Yap. Depositing organization: University of Queensland, Institute for Molecular Bioscience. Publication: Anillin Promotes Cell Contractility by Cyclic Resetting of RhoA Residence Kinetics. Budnar S, Husain KB, Gomez GA, Naghibosadat M, Varma A, Verma S, Hamilton NA, Morris RG, Yap AS. Dev Cell. 2019 Jun 17;49(6):894-906.e12. doi: 10.1016/j.devcel.2019.04.031. Epub 2019 May 16. PubMed 31105010.
Backbone
  Vector backbone: pLL5.0
  Backbone size w/o insert (bp): 7590
  Vector type: Lentiviral
Growth in bacteria
  Bacterial resistance: Ampicillin, 100 μg/mL
  Growth temperature: 37°C
  Growth strain: NEB Stable
  Copy number: High Copy
Gene/Insert
  Gene/Insert name: Anillin ,hsAnillin, Entrez Gene ANLN (a.k.a. FSGS8, Scraps, scra)
  gRNA/shRNA sequence: TCGGCGATGCCTCTTTGAATAAATTCAAGAGATTTATTCAAAGAGGCATCGCCATTTTTT
  Species: H. sapiens (human)
  Insert size (bp): 2319
  Mutation: deltaAnillin homology domain
  Entrez Gene: ANLN (a.k.a. FSGS8, Scraps, scra)
  Promoter: U6, CMV
  Tag / fusion protein: mCherry (N terminal on insert)
  Cloning method: Gibson Cloning
  Sequencing primers: 5′ mU6 Forward Primer,mCherry-F; 3′ WPRE-R
Resource information
  A portion of this plasmid was derived from a plasmid made by: Plasmid made by Srikanth Budnar
Terms and licenses: Academic/Nonprofit Terms; Industry Terms: Not Available to Industry
Depositor comments: Rescue with reconstituted -Anillin A740D,E758K. 5' cloning site: SacII (not destroyed), 3' cloning site: Sbf1 (destroyed). With regard to all the Anillin sequences, I chose to number these residues as per the canonical sequence which is the full-length isoform. We have been using a smaller isoform, that lacks aa 508-544 as compared to the canonical isoform. The article that identified the Rho binding region on Anillin (https://www.ncbi.nlm.nih.gov/pmc/articles/PMC4449299/) followed the residue numbers of the canonical isoform to describe the mutations a740D, E758K (ref figure 2 in the article). Therefore, I chose to follow similar nomenclature when I generated the AHPH-DM for Rashmi's NCB paper. To harmonize the nomenclature across constructs, I continued to number the residues in all the GFP/Cherry Anillin constructs as per the canonical sequence.
How to cite: PLL5.0-Anillin ShRNA-Cherry-Anillin deltaAnillin homology domain was a gift from Alpha Yap (Addgene plasmid # 187277 ; http://n2t.net/addgene:187277 ; RRID:Addgene_187277)
